Addgene plasmid #231175: pcDNA5 FRT TO GFP11-LRRK2_G2019S
Purpose: Expresses GFP-11-LRRK2 G2019S in mammalian cells
Depositing lab: Samara Reck-Peterson. Publication: Type-II kinase inhibitors that target Parkinson's Disease-associated LRRK2. Raig ND, Surridge KJ, Sanz-Murillo M, Dederer V, Kramer A, Schwalm MP, Elson L, Chatterjee D, Mathea S, Hanke T, Leschziner AE, Reck-Peterson SL, Knapp S. bioRxiv [Preprint]. 2025 Feb 13:2024.09.17.613365. doi: 10.1101/2024.09.17.613365. PubMed 39554022.
Backbone
  Vector backbone: pcDNA5
  Backbone size w/o insert (bp): 5082
  Total vector size (bp): 12729
  Vector type: Mammalian Expression
Growth in bacteria
  Bacterial resistance: Ampicillin, 100 μg/mL
  Growth temperature: 37°C
  Growth strain: DH5alpha
  Copy number: High Copy
Gene/Insert
  Gene/Insert name: GFP11-LRRK2 (G2019S) (alt name: LRRK2 (G2019S))
  Species: H. sapiens (human)
  Insert size (bp): 7647
  Mutation: G2019S
  Entrez Gene: LRRK2 (a.k.a. AURA17, DARDARIN, PARK8, RIPK7, ROCO2)
  Promoter: CMV
  Tag / fusion protein: GFP11 (N terminal on insert)
  Cloning method: Gene Synthesis
  Sequencing primers: 5′ CGCAAATGGGCGGTAGGCGTG
Resource information
  A portion of this plasmid was derived from a plasmid made by: GenScript Gene Synthesis
Terms and licenses: Academic/Nonprofit Terms; Industry Terms: Not Available to Industry
How to cite: pcDNA5 FRT TO GFP11-LRRK2_G2019S was a gift from Samara Reck-Peterson (Addgene plasmid # 231175 ; http://n2t.net/addgene:231175 ; RRID:Addgene_231175)
