[The description below was written by a language model from this plasmid's Addgene catalogue record and pLannotate feature annotations shown in this document.]
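Description:
pcDNA5 FRT TO GFP11-LRRK2_G2019S is a 12.7 kb mammalian expression plasmid built on the pcDNA5 backbone. It carries a synthesized human LRRK2 coding sequence with the G2019S substitution, a Parkinson's disease-associated change in this serine/threonine kinase. In bacteria it is maintained at high copy through a ColE1/pUC-type origin and selected with ampicillin via the β-lactamase gene. Short lac regulatory, f1 ori and bom fragments in the annotation appear to be backbone remnants with no evident role in the design.

The roughly 7.6 kb insert is driven by the CMV enhancer and immediate early promoter and terminated by the bGH polyadenylation signal. Two short tet operator matches lie between the CMV promoter and the coding sequence. This fits the "TO" in the name and indicates a tetracycline-regulated CMV promoter: expression is repressed in cells supplying Tet repressor and induced by tetracycline or doxycycline, and is otherwise constitutive.

The catalogue lists an N-terminal GFP11 tag, the small eleventh β-strand of split GFP that fluoresces only when complemented by the GFP1-10 fragment. This tag was not annotated separately in the feature table.

Downstream sits an FRT site immediately preceding a hygromycin resistance gene with an SV40 poly(A) signal and no intact promoter of its own. This arrangement allows FLP-mediated integration into a genomic FRT landing site, which activates hygromycin resistance and yields isogenic stable lines.

The stated purpose is expression of GFP11-LRRK2 G2019S in mammalian cells. The associated work concerns type-II kinase inhibitors that target LRRK2.
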