Features (pLannotate 1.2.2; 21 found; start..end, strand, type, name):
      1..589     +  rep_origin     ori: high-copy-number ColE1/pMB1/pBR322/pUC origin of replication
    772..864     +  CDS            lacI (fragment): lac repressor; lacI; The lac repressor binds to the lac operator to inhibit transcription in E. coli. This inhibition can be relieved by adding lactose or isopropyl-β-D-thiogalactopyranoside (IPTG).
    877..898     +  protein_bind   CAP binding site: CAP binding activates transcription in the presence of cAMP. E. coli catabolite activator protein
    913..943     +  promoter       lac promoter: promoter for the E. coli lac operon
    947..969     +  protein_bind   lac operator (fragment): The lac repressor binds to the lac operator to inhibit transcription in E. coli. This inhibition can be relieved by adding lactose or isopropyl-β-D-thiogalactopyranoside (IPTG). lac repressor encoded by lacI
   1040..1161    -  polyA_signal   SV40 poly(A) signal: SV40 polyadenylation signal
   1156..1281    -  CDS            ble (fragment): BLE_KLEPN - Experimental evidence at protein level: Swiss-Prot protein existence level 1. Binding protein with a strong affinity to the bleomycin family of antibiotics. Binds to CL990; an antimitotic-antibiotic compound. From Klebsiella pneumoniae.
   1291..2313    -  CDS            HygR: aminoglycoside phosphotransferase from E. coli; aph(4)-Ia; confers resistance to hygromycin
   2321..2368    -  protein_bind   FRT: FLP-mediated recombination occurs in the 8-bp core sequence TCTAGAAA (Turan and Bode, 2011). FLP recombinase from the Saccharomyces cerevisiae 2μ plasmid
   2373..2606    -  rep_origin     f1 ori (fragment) (sequence partly withheld): f1 bacteriophage origin of replication; arrow indicates direction of (+) strand synthesis
   2627..2648    -  promoter       SV40 promoter (fragment): SV40 enhancer and early promoter
   2652..2876    -  polyA_signal   bGH poly(A) signal: bovine growth hormone polyadenylation signal
   2930..10510   -  CDS            LRRK2: LRRK2_HUMAN - Also known as PARK8. Experimental evidence at protein level: Swiss-Prot protein existence level 1. Serine/threonine-protein kinase which phosphorylates a broad range of proteins involved in multiple processes such as neuronal plasticity, autophagy, and vesicle trafficking (PubMed:20949042, PubMed:22012985, PubMed:26824392, PubMed:29125462, PubMed:28720718, PubMed:29127255, PubMed:30398148, PubMed:29212815, PubMed:30635421, PubMed:21850687, PubMed:23395371, PubMed:17114044, PubMed:24687852, PubMed:26014385, PubMed:25201882). Is a key regulator of RAB GTPases by regulating the GTP/
  10662..10695   -  promoter       TRE3GV promoter (fragment): 3rd-generation Tet-responsive promoter that can be activated by binding of Tet-On® 3G, optimized for retroviral and lentiviral vectors
  10703..10722   -  promoter       PLtetO-1 promoter (fragment): modified phage lambda PL promoter with tet operator sites (Lutz and Bujard, 1997)
  10724..10743   -  promoter       PLtetO-1 promoter (fragment): modified phage lambda PL promoter with tet operator sites (Lutz and Bujard, 1997)
  10745..10948   -  promoter       CMV promoter: human cytomegalovirus (CMV) immediate early promoter
  10949..11328   -  enhancer       CMV enhancer: human cytomegalovirus immediate early enhancer
  11483..11535   +  misc_feature   bom (fragment): basis of mobility region from pBR322
  11594..11698   +  promoter       AmpR promoter: bla
  11699..12559   +  CDS            AmpR: β-lactamase; bla; confers resistance to ampicillin, carbenicillin, and related antibiotics
>Addgene plasmid #231175 | pcDNA5 FRT TO GFP11-LRRK2_G2019S | addgene full sequence | sequence record 458341 | Addgene NGS Result
TTGAGATCCTTTTTTTCTGCGCGTAATCTGCTGCTTGCAAACAAAAAAACCACCGCTACCAGCGGTGGTT
TGTTTGCCGGATCAAGAGCTACCAACTCTTTTTCCGAAGGTAACTGGCTTCAGCAGAGCGCAGATACCAA
ATACTGTTCTTCTAGTGTAGCCGTAGTTAGGCCACCACTTCAAGAACTCTGTAGCACCGCCTACATACCT
CGCTCTGCTAATCCTGTTACCAGTGGCTGCTGCCAGTGGCGATAAGTCGTGTCTTACCGGGTTGGACTCA
AGACGATAGTTACCGGATAAGGCGCAGCGGTCGGGCTGAACGGGGGGTTCGTGCACACAGCCCAGCTTGG
AGCGAACGACCTACACCGAACTGAGATACCTACAGCGTGAGCTATGAGAAAGCGCCACGCTTCCCGAAGG
GAGAAAGGCGGACAGGTATCCGGTAAGCGGCAGGGTCGGAACAGGAGAGCGCACGAGGGAGCTTCCAGGG
GGAAACGCCTGGTATCTTTATAGTCCTGTCGGGTTTCGCCACCTCTGACTTGAGCGTCGATTTTTGTGAT
GCTCGTCAGGGGGGCGGAGCCTATGGAAAAACGCCAGCAACGCGGCCTTTTTACGGTTCCTGGCCTTTTG
CTGGCCTTTTGCTCACATGTTCTTTCCTGCGTTATCCCCTGATTCTGTGGATAACCGTATTACCGCCTTT
GAGTGAGCTGATACCGCTCGCCGCAGCCGAACGACCGAGCGCAGCGAGTCAGTGAGCGAGGAAGCGGAAG
AGCGCCCAATACGCAAACCGCCTCTCCCCGCGCGTTGGCCGATTCATTAATGCAGCTGGCACGACAGGTT
TCCCGACTGGAAAGCGGGCAGTGAGCGCAACGCAATTAATGTGAGTTAGCTCACTCATTAGGCACCCCAG
GCTTTACACTTTATGCTTCCGGCTCGTATGTTGTGTGGAATTGTGAGCGGATAACAATTTCACACAGGAA
ACAGCTATGACCATGATTACGCCAAGCTCTAGCTAGAGGTCGACGGTATACAGACATGATAAGATACATT
GATGAGTTTGGACAAACCACAACTAGAATGCAGTGAAAAAAATGCTTTATTTGTGAAATTTGTGATGCTA
TTGCTTTATTTGTAACCATTATAAGCTGCAATAAACAAGTTGGGGTGGGCGAAGAACTCCAGCATGAGAT
CCCCGCGCTGGAGGATCATCCAGCCGGCGTCCCGGAAAACGATTCCGAAGCCCAACCTTTCATAGAAGGC
GGCGGTGGAATCGAAATCTCGTAGTACGTGCTATTCCTTTGCCCTCGGACGAGTGCTGGGGCGTCGGTTT
CCACTATCGGCGAGTACTTCTACACAGCCATCGGTCCAGACGGCCGCGCTTCTGCGGGCGATTTGTGTAC
GCCCGACAGTCCCGGCTCCGGATCGGACGATTGCGTCGCATCGACCCTGCGCCCAAGCTGCATCATCGAA
ATTGCCGTCAACCAAGCTCTGATAGAGTTGGTCAAGACCAATGCGGAGCATATACGCCCGGAGCCGCGGC
GATCCTGCAAGCTCCGGATGCCTCCGCTCGAAGTAGCGCGTCTGCTGCTCCATACAAGCCAACCACGGCC
TCCAGAAGAAGATGTTGGCGACCTCGTATTGGGAATCCCCGAACATCGCCTCGCTCCAGTCAATGACCGC
TGTTATGCGGCCATTGTCCGTCAGGACATTGTTGGAGCCGAAATCCGCGTGCACGAGGTGCCGGACTTCG
GGGCAGTCCTCGGCCCAAAGCATCAGCTCATCGAGAGCCTGCGCGACGGACGCACTGACGGTGTCGTCCA
TCACAGTTTGCCAGTGATACACATGGGGATCAGCAATCGCGCATATGAAATCACGCCATGTAGTGTATTG
ACCGATTCCTTGCGGTCCGAATGGGCCGAACCCGCTCGTCTGGCTAAGATCGGCCGCAGCGATCGCATCC
ATGGCCTCCGCGACCGGCTGCAGAACAGCGGGCAGTTCGGTTTCAGGCAGGTCTTGCAACGTGACACCCT
GTGCACGGCGGGAGATGCAATAGGTCAGGCTCTCGCTGAATTCCCCAATGTCAAGCACTTCCGGAATCGG
GAGCGCGGCCGATGCAAAGTGCCGATAAACATAACGATCTTTGTAGAAACCATCGGCGCAGCTATTTACC
CGCAGGACATATCCACGCCCTCCTACATCGAAGCTGAAAGCACGAGATTCTTCGCCCTCCGAGAGCTGCA
TCAGGTCGGAGACGCTGTCGAACTTTTCGATCAGAAACTTCTCGACAGACGTCGCGGTGAGTTCAGGCTT
TTTGGCCAAGGAAGTTCCTATACTTTCTAGAGAATAGGAACTTCGGAATAGGAACTTCTAGGTACGTGAA
CCATCACCCT
[91 nt withheld, positions 2391-2481]
G
[124 nt withheld, positions 2483-2606]
GGGGATACCCCCTAGAGCCCCAGCTGGTTCTTTCCGCCTCAGAAGCCATAGAGCCCACCGCATCCCCAGC
ATGCCTGCTATTGTCTTCCCAATCCTCCCCCTTGCTGTCCTGCCCCACCCCACCCCCCAGAATAGAATGA
CACCTACTCAGACAATGCGATGCAATTTCCTCATTTTATTAGGAAAGGACAGTGGGAGTGGCACCTTCCA
GGGTCAAGGAAGGCACGGGGGAGGGGCAAACAACAGATGGCTGGCAACTAGAAGGCACAGTCGAGGCTGA
TCAGCGGGTTTAAACGGGCCCTCTAGACTCGAGCGGCCGCTTACTCAACAGATGTTCGTCTCATTTTTTC
AGCTAATTCTTTTCTCACTTCAATGTGTTTTTCTAAATTTTGCACTTCATGTGGAAGATTGATGTCCCAA
ACGGTCAAGCAAGATTGTATCTCTTTCTGCTTTTGTGTACCTTCAGTATTTTTCCGGTTGTAGCCCAATA
CCAGCATGACATTTTTAAGGCTTCCTAGCTGTGCTGTCATCATGACTCTGACCGAATTACAAAAGTTGTA
AATTACACGTATAAGTCGACGAGTTGAAAGATCCAGGAGTAAAATATGGCCTCCTCCAGTTCCTATCCAA
AGAGCAGTGTTCTTCTGAAGGCAGAGGGTTTTCACTCTCCCAGAATAAGACATTTTGTGTTTTGATTCCT
TGTTTTCTTTTACCATTACCTCCCTTAAAAAGTGCACGCAGTCTATTAGTCCACAGAGTTTTTCAGTTTT
CTTATCCCACACTTCCACAACAGGGCTATTTTGCTTAGCAATATAGAGAGCAGTGTCTACCACCACTGTT
ATGATGTTGGAATCACTGAAAGCTGCATAAGAAAACAGTTGGCTTGTTCTTGTCTCAATGAGTTTCTGAA
TGGTGAAATCATTAGAAAAGGAGAAAATCTTTGTGCCACATCCTCCCCACATTACATTTCTTTCCGTTGA
ATTTGTGGATTCACTCAAACACATCAATGGAGTACTGACATTTCCTATATTTAGTATCTTCAAAGGAGCA
GCTCCTTTAAGCTTAACAGTCTTATCTTCAAAAATTGCTAACTTGCCATCAGCGGTTCCAACCAAAAGAA
AATTTTTTTGTTTGCTTTGCTTGGAAAAGGAATTGCAATACAAACAAGTGACAGAATCAGTCATCTTTTC
TAGGGTATGTCTCTTTTTCCCATCTTCGGTATTGATGACCAGGAGAGTACCAGACTGTGTCCCAGACACA
ATCCAGCTTTCCTTTTCAACAGGAAGATGCACCAAGGCTAAGCACAATATTCTACTATCAGCAACTTCCT
CAGAAGTGTATCCTTCAGTATTTAAGTCAAGAAATGAGAGCTGTCCTCTGTCGGTGTGCCCACAGCCCAG
CCAAATGCTTGCATTCCTGCTGTTGTGATGTGTAGCAACCATGCATTCAACAATTACGTTTTTAGGTAAT
AAAATGCGTCTCGTCAGACAGACTAATTCAGCTGAATTCAAAATGTCAAAGACCTGGGCAGAAGTAGGCC
TTTCTTGAGGATTTTCTTTCAAACACTGTTTAATTAATTTCTCAACCATAGGCCATGGGGCACAACCATA
TTCTTTAACTGGATCAGGTAATTTTCCTTGTATTTCTAATTCATCAAACTCATTTGGAAACTTCAAACCC
TCTACTATTCTACCTCCAGTTGTCAAAATGTCATAGAGTAGTAAACCAAATGAATAAACATCAGCCTGTT
GGTTATAAATGACATTTCCTCTGGCAACTTCAGGTGCACGAAACCCTGGTGTGCCCTCTGATGTTTTTAT
CCCCATTCTACAGCAGTACTGAGCAATGCTGTAGTCAGCAATCTTTGCGATGATGGCAGCATTGGGATAC
AGTGTGAAAAGCAGCACATTGTGGGGTTTCAGGTCTCGGTATATAATCATGGCTGAGTGGAGGTATCTCA
AACCATCAGCTACGTGGAGTGCGATCCTGTGCTGTAGGGTTCTAGTGAGGCTGGCTTTGTCCTGCTGAAG
CAGGCGATCCAAGGAACCCTTGGAGGCTAACTCCATCACCAACATCCGGGGACGAATCCCAGCTGCCAGC
AAAGATATCAAACTGGGGTGGTGGAGGTGGCAAAGCACCACAAGCTCTTGTCTTAACAGCCTGAGTGATG
TATGTTTATTAAAAATCTTCACAGCCACTTCTTCTCCTTCATAGGCTGCTCGGTAAACTGATCCAAAACT
GCCATCACCTAGGAGAAACTCTGGAGCTTGTTCAAATTCCAACTCATCATTATTCAACATAATATTTCTA
GGCAGGTCAGCCAAAATCAAGTCAGGGGCAATCTGAGATATTGGAATGGTGAGCCTTGGTTGATCTGGAT
TTACTAAGAGATCTCCTTCCTCTGCTTTCTTCATCAAGTCATCAAGTAAGATTTTTTGATGTTCTTCGCC
ATCATTAAAACTATATAATGCCCATTTCTTCAACAGAGTTTCTCCTTCACCACAAATATCAATCTCCAGC
AACCCAGGAAACCATTCTTCCATGAGAGAATCAATGTGGTCCACAACTTGGCCCAAAAGAATACAGCCTT
TTCTACAAGAAGGAACTGTAATTTTTAAGAAACTCTCTGGATGATTGTCTAAGACTTCAGATCCTACCAG
ACAATAAGCTTCAGGAGACCAATTTAAGTAAATGCCTTGTCGCCAATACATTCTGTTTGGGCGAAGTGCT
CGTTCTCTCCCTGAAAGCATGTAAGGTGAAATCTCAAGTAATCGATTGATTAATCTTGACCAAAATCCCA
TTGGAAAATAAGGCATTTCATATAGTCGGATGATAATTTCAGAGTTCTCACAATGGGGAAGCTCTATCAC
AGGCCTGTGGTCAGACAAACTGCTTGGAACCAGCAAATATTCTTCTCCTATTGGCAAAGCAATCTGGAAT
TTTTCTAGGAGCTTAAAATACTGTGACATGTAGTTCTTTGGAAATTTCCTTTTTTTTGAAAGAAATTTTT
CCACATCTCTACGCGAAATAATTCCCTTAGGGTGTTTTGGACAACCTTCCACTTTCACTGTCAAAATCTG
TGCCATGATTTTACAAAGCCACTTGGGTTCCACAAAGTACAAGTCACTTAACTGCAGTGCTGGGTCTTGA
AAATGAAGAAGGACTCCTGATTCATTTAGAAAGTGAACTGCGTGAGGAAGCTCATTTTCATCTAACTGCA
GCTGATTTTCTCTCACTAGTTGTAATAATCGTTTCCGGTCAATTACGGGAAATTCAATTGGCACATTTTT
ACGCTCCGATAAAATGATTTTTTCAAGTTCTACATAGCAGTCTGGAATCAGCTGTCCAACAACAAGCTGA
TCTCGGATCTTGAAATTAAGGCTCTCGTTTATGATGGTTTTCCGAAGTTTTGCCAAAGCATCAGATTCCT
CGGTGGCATTCACAAAGTGGTAATCTCGTATGGCAGGGAACCCTCGCTTATTCAGGAGTTCCTTGGTGAT
TTTACTCATGCAGGCTTTGCGTTGCTTCTCATCAGAAACATCCAAATGTGTGCCAACGAGAATCACAGGG
GAAGAAGAAGCGCGAGCCTTTATATTGAAGAGCCAAGGCTTCATGGCATCAACTTCAGCCTGTCCCTTGC
TGAGGTCATAGACAGCAAGGTACAATGCTCGCTGCGTCATAAAATGGGGATGAGTACTATAGAATTCCTC
ACGACCTGCAAAATCCCACACATTTAGGACGAGATCTCTCTTTCTTTTGTCTCTTATTTGGATAGGCCAG
TCTTTCACATCTATGCCAACTGTGGCACTTTGCATTCCAAGATCTGATTTCTTGGTTTTCATTAATTGCT
GCAATAAGGTGGTTTTACCACTCCCAGTATTTCCCACAATCATAAGTTTCATTCGGTTATAAGGCACAGC
CTTTTTTAATCGCTGTTGAAGAAACCTTATGATGTCTTTGGCTTTACATCCTATATGTTTAAAATCAAAG
TTAAGATGCAGTTCATCCAAAGGAAGATCCCATATTTTGCTTAATTTCCCCATTTCATTGGGAAAGGATC
TTAGTTCCAAGTTGTAACTGACATCCAGAGATGTCAGATTTTCAAGACAGCCAATCTCAGGAGGAATCTC
TTTCAGTTTATTGTGAGAAAGATGCAGTTTCTCTACTCTAGACCATAAATATGCTTTTTCACTCAAGTCC
AAGATGCTGATCTGATTATGGCTAAATAAGAGTTCCCTTAAGTTCAAAGATTTCCAGTGTGCGGGACCTG
GTAGGTACTGAATATCATTGCTGCTCATATCTAAAGACCGCAAGTGTGGAAGATTTAAAATTGCTTCTGG
AATACAGGAAAATTTGTTCTGAGATAATTTTAGGATTGTCATAGAAGGAGGCAAGAAAGGCATAGCAGCA
AGAAAATTCATTCTGGCACTGAAACTCTCCACTTTAGGACAAGCCTCAAGAAAGTTCTCTGATAGGGATG
AAATGTGGTTCTTACTAAGGTTTAAAATCTTCAGTTCCTTCAGTCTCAAGGGGGAGCATATCCCTGATAT
TTTATTTCCTTCTAAAATGAGCTGCTCCAGTTTCTCTACCACATCAGTGAGGTTCTCAGGTACAAAAGAC
AGCTGGTTATATGACAGGTTAAACTGTTTCAGAGTTGGACATTTCACTGTAGGATCTAAAACCACTGAGG
GTCCAATGTCATTTCGAGAGACATCAAGATTAGCAATACAACTCATTTTCAACAAATAAGAAGGAAATGA
TGTAAATTTATTACTGTGCAAGTCCAAATGTGTCAAACTCTTCAGAGTTTCACATAGCTGTTGTGGAAAG
CTCGTGAGTGCATTCTGGTGAAGCTCCAGCTTTTCAAGATGCTCCAAATGAACACTTATACAGCATTTCT
GGCTTAGGGCATCAATATCTCTTAGTTCATTTGCTGAAAGGTCTAGTGATGTAATATATTCTCTCTCAGA
AGCCAGAGAAGAAATGCTGTCTGAATGCCTCATATGGGATTGAAGTTTTGATGACCTGAGTGAATCATCT
GAAGATAATATTTTTCTTTTTCGCTTCAGTAAATCTTCATGATCAAAAATGGGCCCCAAGGAATTGGAAT
GTCTTTGCAAATTTGGTGAGCAACGCTGTAATACGGCATCTCGGTAAAATTCTCCTACACTAATTGAATT
AGATTTCTTTTTCACAAGAAATGAGCCTTCACTTCCTTCACTATCCAGGTCATCACTTTGAGCAAACACA
CTGTCCATAGAAGAGTCAGGAATAAAGGTCCATTCATCAAATTTAGACAGCACATCTTCAGAAAAATTTC
CATCGCTGCCTGAGGCTGTTCCTTCTTCCACAGCACTTTTCATCTGATATCTGATCACCATTCTTGCTAG
TGTAGATGCTATATTTGTTTGTTTCCTTAAATTAGAAGTCTTATCTGGAAATAAAGGACCAAGCCAAGAA
GGTTCAACTTTTCCTATACAAAATCCTCCAAGGCAAATGCTATTGTTGGCAACATCCAGGGCCAGCCTCC
TTAAGAGCAAGCTGATGATCTGGCTGTCACCTTTCCCAATGCTTATCGTCAACGCTTTTCGTACATCTTG
TTCACGAGATCCACTATTCAGTAAGAGTTCCACCAATTTGGGACTGCTCTCTTTCTCACATACCTGACAA
ATTAAAGAAGATCCCTCCTTTGCTTGATTGGCATCTGCTCCCAATAGAAGCAAGCATTCAACCATGATGC
TGTTATTCTGATCACACGCTCTCTCTAGCATCACATTTTTTAAGTAATCATCCATAGCTACTTTTGCAAA
ACACTTGCAACAGAGGTTTAGAAACTGTTGATCCTTTTGTTCCATGATATTGGAAGACATTTGATGGAAT
ATTACTAAGTCAAATGAATGATGCACCAGCAGCTTAGAAAAAGATGCTGACAATTTGAGGATTGCTAAGA
TTGTCTGAAATCCTTTAGTCTGTATTTCAGCAACATCCTTAAATCGGTATAAGCTGGAAACCAGAATTTT
TGCCAGCAGATGTCCAGTTCCTATGAACACATTCTTCTTTGTAATCAAGTATCCTATAAGACTTAAACCC
AGACACTGAATTTCTTGGTCATCTGGATACATCTGCAGTGTGTGAAGCACTGAATCCATAGCACCTTCCA
GGGATAACATCTCTAATGCATCAGGAAAATGTACAATAGAAGAAATTACTTTTAATCCACATTTCTGAAT
CCCAGGATTTCCAATGAACCTGTTCAAAGCTGCTAGGACCAGTTTGTGAATATCATTCTTGAAACACTGT
TTTTTAACCATATTTAGCTTATGATGAAATTCTGTATCCTCCCTGGATTCTTCTGGCATGCCAGGCACTA
TAAAATGTAAAATAGCTCGAAGCGCCTCCAGCTGCACTGGTAATGATGTCTCATGACGTTTCATAACTGT
TAGTATTTTGGGGACCACTGCTGCCATTATATCCAGGGAAGTGTTGCTTCCTTCAAAAAGATGATTTAGC
ATTTTACAGCCACTTTCAGCCACTTCGGGAGAATGTATATGCTTCTGCATTAACTCCAAAACATTCAGGT
GTATTCCTTTTGATAACAGTATTTTTCTGAAATTAACATTTTGTTCTAAGAGAGTTGACAATGCATTCGC
AGATGCCTGGAAAACTTCCTTTGATGAAGAATGCATCAGCATGGAGAGCATCACTTCCCTATGAGCTGGG
AAATGGCCATCTTCATCTCCAATCTTCTCATGTAAACTGTTTTGGTACATAAGGAGATTATTTAGTGCCC
AGCATGCGGCCTCCTGCACGTGCTTGTTCTTTCTATGCCACGTTAATGCTTTGTAACAGGCTTCCAGCCA
AAACAATTTATCTTCTTCCCCCTCATCATCATTCTCTTGATTCTCATTCTTTTCCTCTAAATCTTGATTT
AAGAAAATAGTCTCAGTGAGGAGGGCCAAACAGCTGAGCGCTGAGATCTGCAATGCTGCATTCTCTGGGT
ACTGCTGCACAGCTTTCACCACAAACTCATGGACTTCGTTTAATACCAGGATATTGAAAAAATTACCTAA
TGTAAGCCTATGGAGCAAACAGCAACTCACTTCTTGAATTCTTTCACTCATAGGGAATGCTTTCATAGCT
TCCACCACAATATTATAACACCTGACATTGCCACTCATGAGGACTTCCACATTATTGCAAGGAATCGCTA
GGGAATGTAAACAATGCAGCACATGAAGCACAATTTCCTCTTCATCTTTAAAATTTGTTAACGCACTTAA
CAATATCATATAATCTTTGTTCTCAACAAATTCAGTCAGTTGCTCCTCTGAGACTCTCTCAAACAGCACA
TGTAAAGCTTTGCATCCAAGTTTCTGGACTTCATCATTGGCTGGAAATGAGTGCATGGCATCAAAAATTA
ACATGAAAATATCACTTTCTTCATCCAATATCAGCAAGGTGATTTTACCTGAAGTTAGGAGGAGATCTAA
GGTCTTCAGTCCAATCACTGACAAGTTTACACTGGCATTATGAACTGTTAGCATTTTAAGAATCAATTGG
TGAACACCAAGGACTTCCCAATCATTTCCAACATCCTGGGGTCCCATTAAGCTTTGCATTGTACCTGGAC
AGACTTCTATTAATTTGCACAGAAGTGACCAACCCACCTGCTGCACACTCGCGACTCTCATATAGGAGTC
CAAGACGATCAACAGAGGCACATGGATATTTTTGCCTTGAAATAACTTGGAGGCGTGCTCGGAGTACGTG
AACACCAGCAGATCCTCCAGGATTTGGACCAGCGTTTCTATCTGTTTTCCTTCCTGGACATTGTTCAGCC
TGACTATCAACTTCTTCAGAGTTTCCTCGTCCTCTTCGCACCCCTGACAGCTGCCACTAGCCATGGATCC
TGTGATGCCGGCGGCGTTCACGTACTCGTGCAGCACCATGTGGTCCCGGCTGCCCATGGTACCAAGCTTA
AGTTTAAACGCTAGAGTCCGGAGGCTGGATCGGTCCCGGTGTCTTCTATGGAGGTCAAAACAGCGTGGAT
GGCGTCTCCAGGCGATCTGACGGTTCACTAAACGAGCTCGTCGACGATCTCTATCACTGATAGGGAGATC
TCTATCACTGATAGGGAGAGCTCTGCTTATATAGACCTCCCACCGTACACGCCTACCGCCCATTTGCGTC
AATGGGGCGGAGTTGTTACGACATTTTGGAAAGTCCCGTTGATTTTGGTGCCAAAACAAACTCCCATTGA
CGTCAATGGGGTGGAGACTTGGAAATCCCCGTGAGTCAAACCGCTATCCACGCCCATTGATGTACTGCCA
AAACCGCATCACCATGGTAATAGCGATGACTAATACGTAGATGTACTGCCAAGTAGGAAAGTCCCATAAG
GTCATGTACTGGGCATAATGCCAGGCGGGCCATTTACCGTCATTGACGTCAATAGGGGGCGTACTTGGCA
TATGATACACTTGATGTACTGCCAAGTGGGCAGTTTACCGTAAATACTCCACCCATTGACGTCAATGGAA
AGTCCCTATTGGCGTTACTATGGGAACATACGTCATTATTGACGTCAATGGGCGGGGGTCGTTGGGCGGT
CAGCCAGGCGGGCCATTTACCGTAAGTTATGTAACGCGGAACTCCATATATGGGCTATGAACTAATGACC
CCGTAATTGATTACTATTAATAACTAGTCAATAATCAATGTCAACGCGTATATCTGGCCCGTACATCGCG
AAGCAGCGCAAAACGCCTAACCCTAAGCAGATTCTTCATGCAATTGTCGGTCAAGCCTTGCCTTGTTGTA
GCTTAAATTTTGCTCGCGCACTACTCAGCGACCTCCAACACACAAGCAGGGAGCAGATACTGGCTTAACT
ATGCGGCATCAGAGCAGATTGTACTGAGAGTGCACCATAGGGGATCGGGAGATCTCCCGATCCGTCGACG
TCAGGTGGCACTTTTCGGGGAAATGTGCGCGGAACCCCTATTTGTTTATTTTTCTAAATACATTCAAATA
TGTATCCGCTCATGAGACAATAACCCTGATAAATGCTTCAATAATATTGAAAAAGGAAGAGTATGAGTAT
TCAACATTTCCGTGTCGCCCTTATTCCCTTTTTTGCGGCATTTTGCCTTCCTGTTTTTGCTCACCCAGAA
ACGCTGGTGAAAGTAAAAGATGCTGAAGATCAGTTGGGTGCACGAGTGGGTTACATCGAACTGGATCTCA
ACAGCGGTAAGATCCTTGAGAGTTTTCGCCCCGAAGAACGTTTTCCAATGATGAGCACTTTTAAAGTTCT
GCTATGTGGCGCGGTATTATCCCGTATTGACGCCGGGCAAGAGCAACTCGGTCGCCGCATACACTATTCT
CAGAATGACTTGGTTGAGTACTCACCAGTCACAGAAAAGCATCTTACGGATGGCATGACAGTAAGAGAAT
TATGCAGTGCTGCCATAACCATGAGTGATAACACTGCGGCCAACTTACTTCTGACAACGATCGGAGGACC
GAAGGAGCTAACCGCTTTTTTGCACAACATGGGGGATCATGTAACTCGCCTTGATCGTTGGGAACCGGAG
CTGAATGAAGCCATACCAAACGACGAGCGTGACACCACGATGCCTGTAGCAATGGCAACAACGTTGCGCA
AACTATTAACTGGCGAACTACTTACTCTAGCTTCCCGGCAACAATTAATAGACTGGATGGAGGCGGATAA
AGTTGCAGGACCACTTCTGCGCTCGGCCCTTCCGGCTGGCTGGTTTATTGCTGATAAATCTGGAGCCGGT
GAGCGTGGGTCTCGCGGTATCATTGCAGCACTGGGGCCAGATGGTAAGCCCTCCCGTATCGTAGTTATCT
ACACGACGGGGAGTCAGGCAACTATGGATGAACGAAATAGACAGATCGCTGAGATAGGTGCCTCACTGAT
TAAGCATTGGTAACTGTCAGACCAAGTTTACTCATATATACTTTAGATTGATTTAAAACTTCATTTTTAA
TTTAAAAGGATCTAGGTGAAGATCCTTTTTGATAATCTCATGACCAAAATCCCTTAACGTGAGTTTTCGT
TCCACTGAGCGTCAGACCCCGTAGAAAAGATCAAAGGATCTTC
